>Addgene plasmid #242820 | EBFP2-K2K1 | addgene full sequence | sequence record 486256 | Addgene NGS Result
TTGAGATCCTTTTTTTCTGCGCGTAATCTGCTGCTTGCAAACAAAAAAACCACCGCTACCAGCGGTGGTT
TGTTTGCCGGATCAAGAGCTACCAACTCTTTTTCCGAAGGTAACTGGCTTCAGCAGAGCGCAGATACCAA
ATACTGTTCTTCTAGTGTAGCCGTAGTTAGGCCACCACTTCAAGAACTCTGTAGCACCGCCTACATACCT
CGCTCTGCTAATCCTGTTACCAGTGGCTGCTGCCAGTGGCGATAAGTCGTGTCTTACCGGGTTGGACTCA
AGACGATAGTTACCGGATAAGGCGCAGCGGTCGGGCTGAACGGGGGGTTCGTGCACACAGCCCAGCTTGG
AGCGAACGACCTACACCGAACTGAGATACCTACAGCGTGAGCTATGAGAAAGCGCCACGCTTCCCGAAGG
GAGAAAGGCGGACAGGTATCCGGTAAGCGGCAGGGTCGGAACAGGAGAGCGCACGAGGGAGCTTCCAGGG
GGAAACGCCTGGTATCTTTATAGTCCTGTCGGGTTTCGCCACCTCTGACTTGAGCGTCGATTTTTGTGAT
GCTCGTCAGGGGGGCGGAGCCTATGGAAAAACGCCAGCAACGCGGCCTTTTTACGGTTCCTGGCCTTTTG
CTGGCCTTTTGCTCACATGTTCTTTCCTGCGTTATCCCCTGATTCTGTGGATAACCGTATTACCGCCATG
CATTAGTTATTAATAGTAATCAATTACGGGGTCATTAGTTCATAGCCCATATATGGAGTTCCGCGTTACA
TAACTTACGGTAAATGGCCCGCCTGGCTGACCGCCCAACGACCCCCGCCCATTGACGTCAATAATGACGT
ATGTTCCCATAGTAACGCCAATAGGGACTTTCCATTGACGTCAATGGGTGGAGTATTTACGGTAAACTGC
CCACTTGGCAGTACATCAAGTGTATCATATGCCAAGTACGCCCCCTATTGACGTCAATGACGGTAAATGG
CCCGCCTGGCATTATGCCCAGTACATGACCTTATGGGACTTTCCTACTTGGCAGTACATCTACGTATTAG
TCATCGCTATTACCATGGTGATGCGGTTTTGGCAGTACATCAATGGGCGTGGATAGCGGTTTGACTCACG
GGGATTTCCAAGTCTCCACCCCATTGACGTCAATGGGAGTTTGTTTTGGCACCAAAATCAACGGGACTTT
CCAAAATGTCGTAACAACTCCGCCCCATTGACGCAAATGGGCGGTAGGCGTGTACGGTGGGAGGTCTATA
TAAGCAGAGCTGGTTTAGTGAACCGTCAGATCCGCTAGCGCTACCGGTCGCCACCATGGTGAGCAAGGGC
GAGGAGCTGTTCACCGGGGTGGTGCCCATCCTGGTCGAGCTGGACGGCGACGTAAACGGCCACAAGTTCA
GCGTGAGGGGCGAGGGCGAGGGCGATGCCACCAACGGCAAGCTGACCCTGAAGTTCATCTGCACCACCGG
CAAGCTGCCCGTGCCCTGGCCCACCCTCGTGACCACCCTGAGCCACGGCGTGCAGTGCTTCGCCCGCTAC
CCCGACCACATGAAGCAGCACGACTTCTTCAAGTCCGCCATGCCCGAAGGCTACGTCCAGGAGCGCACCA
TCTTCTTCAAGGACGACGGCACCTACAAGACCCGCGCCGAGGTGAAGTTCGAGGGCGACACCCTAGTGAA
CCGCATCGAGCTGAAGGGCGTCGACTTCAAGGAGGACGGCAACATCCTGGGGCACAAGCTGGAGTACAAC
TTCAACAGCCACAACATCTATATCATGGCCGTCAAGCAGAAGAACGGCATCAAGGTGAACTTCAAGATCC
GCCACAACGTGGAGGACGGCAGCGTGCAGCTCGCCGACCACTACCAGCAGAACACCCCCATCGGCGACGG
CCCCGTGCTGCTGCCCGACAGCCACTACCTGAGCACCCAGTCCGTGCTGAGCAAAGACCCCAACGAGAAG
CGCGATCACATGGTCCTGCTGGAGTTCCGCACCGCCGCCGGGATCACTCTCGGCATGGACGAGCTGTACA
AGTCCGGACTCAGATCTCGAGCTCAAGCTTCGAATTCTGCAGTCGACGGTACCGCGGGCCCTCGACCCAC
GCGTCCGGCGGCGCGAGGCTTCGCTTTCCTCCAGAGCAGCGACGCGGGTGCCGCCAGCCTCGCCTGTTGC
CGCGGGAGCCCGGCGGGAGGAGCGCGGAAGGGAGCCATGGCTCTGGACGGGATAAGGATGCCAGATGGCT
GCTACGCGGACGGGACGTGGGAACTGAGTGTCCATGTGACGGACCTGAACCGCGATGTCACCCTGAGAGT
GACCGGCGAGGTGCACATTGGAGGCGTGATGCTTAAGCTGGTGGAGAAACTCGATGTAAAAAAAGATTGG
TCTGACCATGCTCTCTGGTGGGAAAAGAAGAGAACTTGGCTTCTGAAGACACATTGGACCTTAGATAAGT
ATGGTATTCAGGCAGATGCTAAGCTTCAGTTCACCCCTCAGCACAAACTGCTCCGCCTGCAGCTTCCCAA
CATGAAGTATGTGAAGGTGAAAGTGAATTTCTCTGATAGAGTCTTCAAAGCTGTTTCTGACATCTGTAAG
ACTTTTAATATCAGACACCCCGAAGAACTTTCTCTCTTAAAGAAACCCAGAGATCCAACAAAGAAAAAAA
AGAAGAAGCTAGATGACCAGTCTGAAGATGAGGCACTTGAATTAGAGGGGCCTCTTATCACTCCTGGATC
AGGAAGTATATATTCAAGCCCAGGACTGTATAGTAAAACAATGACCCCCACTTATGATGCTCATGATGGA
AGCCCCTTGTCACCAACTTCTGCTTGGTTTGGTGACAGTGCTTTGTCAGAAGGCAATCCTGGTATACTTG
CTGTCAGTCAACCAATCACGTCACCAGAAATCTTGGCAAAAATGTTCAAGCCTCAAGCTCTTCTTGATAA
AGCAAAAATCAACCAAGGATGGCTTGATTCCTCAAGATCTCTCATGGAACAAGATGTGAAGGAAAATGAG
GCCTTGCTGCTCCGATTCAAGTATTACAGCTTTTTTGATTTGAATCCAAAGTATGATGCAATCAGAATCA
ATCAGCTTTATGAGCAGGCCAAATGGGCCATTCTCCTGGAAGAGATTGAATGCACAGAAGAAGAAATGAT
GATGTTTGCAGCCCTGCAGTATCATATCAATAAGCTGTCAATCATGACATCAGAGAATCATTTGAACAAC
AGTGACAAAGAAGTTGATGAAGTTGATGCTGCCCTTTCAGACCTGGAGATTACTCTGGAAGGGGGTAAAA
CGTCAACAATTTTGGGTGACATTACTTCCATTCCTGAACTTGCTGACTACATTAAAGTTTTCAAGCCAAA
AAAGCTGACTCTGAAAGGTTACAAACAATATTGGTGCACCTTCAAAGACACATCCATTTCTTGTTATAAG
AGCAAAGAAGAATCCAGTGGCACACCAGCTCATCAGATGAACCTCAGGGGATGTGAAGTTACCCCAGATG
TAAACATTTCAGGCCAAAAATTTAACATTAAACTCCTGATTCCAGTTGCAGAAGGCATGAATGAAATCTG
GCTTCGTTGTGACAATGAAAAACAGTATGCACACTGGATGGCAGCCTGCAGATTAGCCTCCAAAGGCAAG
ACCATGGCGGACAGTTCTTACAACTTAGAAGTTCAGAATATTCTTTCCTTTCTGAAGATGCAGCATTTAA
ACCCAGATCCTCAGTTAATACCAGAGCAGATCACGACTGATATAACTCCTGAATGTTTGGTGTCTCCCCG
CTATCTAAAAAAGTATAAGAACAAGCAGATAACAGCGAGAATCTTGGAGGCCCATCAGAATGTAGCTCAG
ATGAGTCTAATTGAAGCCAAGATGAGATTTATTCAAGCTTGGCAGTCACTACCTGAGTTTGGCCTCACCT
ACTACCTTGTCAGATTTAAAGGAAGCAAAAAAGATGACATTCTGGGAGTTTCATATAACAGGTTGATTAA
AATTGATGCAGCCACCGGGATTCCAGTGACAACATGGAGATTCACAAATATCAAACAGTGGAATGTAAAC
TGGGAAACCCGGCAGGTGGTCATCGAGTTTGACCAAAACGTCTTTACTGCTTTCACCTGCCTGAGTGCAG
ATTGCAAGATTGTGCACGAGTACATTGGCGGCTACATTTTCTTGTCCACCCGCTCCAAAGACCAAAACGA
GAGTTTAGATGAAGAGATGTTCTACAAACTTACCAGTGGTTGGGTGTGAATAGGAAAACTTGTAATAAAA
CTCCACAGCCATAACAATATTTAACTTTAAAGCTATTGTTTCTTATATGCTGCTTAATAAAGTAAGCTTG
AACTTTAAAAAAAAAAAAAAAGGGCGGCCGCTCTAGATAACTGATCATAATCAGCCATACCACATTTGTA
GAGGTTTTACTTGCTTTAAAAAACCTCCCACACCTCCCCCTGAACCTGAAACATAAAATGAATGCAATTG
TTGTTGTTAACTTGTTTATTGCAGCTTATAATGGTTACAAATAAAGCAATAGCATCACAAATTTCACAAA
TAAAGCATTTTTTTCACTGCATTCTAGTTGTGGTTTGTCCAAACTCATCAATGTATCTTAACGCGTAAAT
TGTAAGCGTTAATATTTTGTTAAAATTCGCGTTAAATTTTTGTTAAATCAGCTCATTTTTTAACCAATAG
GCCGAAATCGGCAAAATCCCTTATAAATCAAAAGAATAGACCGAGATAGGGT
[37 nt withheld, positions 4743-4779]
AAAGAACGTGGACTCCAACGTCAAAGG
[49 nt withheld, positions 4807-4855]
T
[91 nt withheld, positions 4857-4947]
G
[124 nt withheld, positions 4949-5072]
CAGGTGGCACTTTTCGGGGAAATGTGCGCGGAACCCCTATTTGTTTATTTTTCTAAATACATTCAAATAT
GTATCCGCTCATGAGACAATAACCCTGATAAATGCTTCAATAATATTGAAAAAGGAAGAGTCCTGAGGCG
GAAAGAACCAGCTGTGGAATGTGTGTCAGTTAGGGTGTGGAAAGTCCCCAGGCTCCCCAGCAGGCAGAAG
TATGCAAAGCATGCATCTCAATTAGTCAGCAACCAGGTGTGGAAAGTCCCCAGGCTCCCCAGCAGGCAGA
AGTATGCAAAGCATGCATCTCAATTAGTCAGCAACCATAGTCCCGCCCCTAACTCCGCCCATCCCGCCCC
TAACTCCGCCCAGTTCCGCCCATTCTCCGCCCCATGGCTGACTAATTTTTTTTATTTATGCAGAGGCCGA
GGCCGCCTCGGCCTCTGAGCTATTCCAGAAGTAGTGAGGAGGCTTTTTTGGAGGCCTAGGCTTTTGCAAA
GATCGATCAAGAGACAGGATGAGGATCGTTTCGCATGATTGAACAAGATGGATTGCACGCAGGTTCTCCG
GCCGCTTGGGTGGAGAGGCTATTCGGCTATGACTGGGCACAACAGACAATCGGCTGCTCTGATGCCGCCG
TGTTCCGGCTGTCAGCGCAGGGGCGCCCGGTTCTTTTTGTCAAGACCGACCTGTCCGGTGCCCTGAATGA
ACTGCAAGACGAGGCAGCGCGGCTATCGTGGCTGGCCACGACGGGCGTTCCTTGCGCAGCTGTGCTCGAC
GTTGTCACTGAAGCGGGAAGGGACTGGCTGCTATTGGGCGAAGTGCCGGGGCAGGATCTCCTGTCATCTC
ACCTTGCTCCTGCCGAGAAAGTATCCATCATGGCTGATGCAATGCGGCGGCTGCATACGCTTGATCCGGC
TACCTGCCCATTCGACCACCAAGCGAAACATCGCATCGAGCGAGCACGTACTCGGATGGAAGCCGGTCTT
GTCGATCAGGATGATCTGGACGAAGAGCATCAGGGGCTCGCGCCAGCCGAACTGTTCGCCAGGCTCAAGG
CGAGCATGCCCGACGGCGAGGATCTCGTCGTGACCCATGGCGATGCCTGCTTGCCGAATATCATGGTGGA
AAATGGCCGCTTTTCTGGATTCATCGACTGTGGCCGGCTGGGTGTGGCGGACCGCTATCAGGACATAGCG
TTGGCTACCCGTGATATTGCTGAAGAGCTTGGCGGCGAATGGGCTGACCGCTTCCTCGTGCTTTACGGTA
TCGCCGCTCCCGATTCGCAGCGCATCGCCTTCTATCGCCTTCTTGACGAGTTCTTCTGAGCGGGACTCTG
GGGTTCGAAATGACCGACCAAGCGACGCCCAACCTGCCATCACGAGATTTCGATTCCACCGCCGCCTTCT
ATGAAAGGTTGGGCTTCGGAATCGTTTTCCGGGACGCCGGCTGGATGATCCTCCAGCGCGGGGATCTCAT
GCTGGAGTTCTTCGCCCACCCTAGGGGGAGGCTAACTGAAACACGGAAGGAGACAATACCGGAAGGAACC
CGCGCTATGACGGCAATAAAAAGACAGAATAAAACGCACGGTGTTGGGTCGTTTGTTCATAAACGCGGGG
TTCGGTCCCAGGGCTGGCACTCTGTCGATACCCCACCGAGACCCCATTGGGGCCAATACGCCCGCGTTTC
TTCCTTTTCCCCACCCCACCCCCCAAGTTCGGGTGAAGGCCCAGGGCTCGCAGCCAACGTCGGGGCGGCA
GGCCCTGCCATAGCCTCAGGTTACTCATATATACTTTAGATTGATTTAAAACTTCATTTTTAATTTAAAA
GGATCTAGGTGAAGATCCTTTTTGATAATCTCATGACCAAAATCCCTTAACGTGAGTTTTCGTTCCACTG
AGCGTCAGACCCCGTAGAAAAGATCAAAGGATCTTC
Features (pLannotate 1.2.2; 15 found; start..end, strand, type, name):
      1..589     +  rep_origin     ori: high-copy-number ColE1/pMB1/pBR322/pUC origin of replication
    764..1067    +  enhancer       CMV enhancer: human cytomegalovirus immediate early enhancer
   1068..1271    +  promoter       CMV promoter: human cytomegalovirus (CMV) immediate early promoter
   1316..2032    +  CDS            EBFP2: EBFP2 is a basic (constitutively fluorescent) blue fluorescent protein published in 2007, derived from Aequorea victoria. It is reported to be a rapidly-maturing monomer with moderate acid sensitivity.
   2033..2091    +  misc_feature   MCS (fragment): multiple cloning site
   2207..4246    +  CDS            FERMT2: FERM2_HUMAN - Also known as KIND2, MIG2, PLEKHC1. Experimental evidence at protein level: Swiss-Prot protein existence level 1. Scaffolding protein that enhances integrin activation mediated by TLN1 and/or TLN2, but activates integrins only weakly by itself. Binds to membranes enriched in phosphoinositides. Enhances integrin-mediated cell adhesion onto the extracellular matrix and cell spreading; this requires both its ability to interact with integrins and with phospholipid membranes. Required for the assembly of focal adhesions. Participates in the connection between extracellular matrix adh
   4382..4466    +  CDS            large T antigen (fragment): large T antigen from SV40 (simian virus 40)
   4489..4610    +  polyA_signal   SV40 poly(A) signal: SV40 polyadenylation signal
   4644..5072    -  rep_origin     f1 ori (sequence partly withheld): f1 bacteriophage origin of replication; arrow indicates direction of (+) strand synthesis
   5099..5203    +  promoter       AmpR promoter: bla
   5205..5562    +  promoter       SV40 promoter: SV40 enhancer and early promoter
   5597..6391    +  CDS            NeoR/KanR: aminoglycoside phosphotransferase from Tn5; aph(3')-II (or nptII); confers resistance to neomycin, kanamycin, and G418 (Geneticin®)
   6412..6564    +  CDS            ble (fragment): BLE_KLEPN - Experimental evidence at protein level: Swiss-Prot protein existence level 1. Binding protein with a strong affinity to the bleomycin family of antibiotics. Binds to CL990; an antimitotic-antibiotic compound. From Klebsiella pneumoniae.
   6623..6670    +  polyA_signal   HSV TK poly(A) signal: herpes simplex virus thymidine kinase polyadenylation signal (Cole and Stacy, 1985)
   6761..6777    -  polyA_signal   bGH poly(A) signal (fragment): bovine growth hormone polyadenylation signal
