[The description below was written by a language model from this plasmid's Addgene catalogue record and pLannotate feature annotations shown in this document.]
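Description:
EBFP2-K2K1 is a mammalian expression plasmid of about 7 kb built on the EBFP2-C1 backbone, a C1-type fluorescent protein fusion vector. It is propagated in E. coli from a high-copy ColE1/pUC-type origin and selected with kanamycin. The resistance gene is the Tn5 aminoglycoside phosphotransferase (NeoR/KanR), which sits behind tandem bacterial (bla) and SV40 early promoters and is followed by an HSV TK polyadenylation signal. The same cassette therefore confers kanamycin resistance in bacteria and can support G418 selection in mammalian cells. An f1 phage origin is also present. Short annotated fragments of ble, SV40 large T antigen and the bGH poly(A) signal appear to be backbone remnants rather than functional elements.

The expression cassette uses the human cytomegalovirus immediate early enhancer and promoter to drive the blue fluorescent protein EBFP2. This is followed by residual multiple cloning site sequence acting as a linker, then the kindlin coding region, and ends with an SV40 poly(A) signal. The insert, assembled by Gibson cloning, is a chimera of human kindlin-2 (FERMT2) in which the F3 subdomain has been replaced by that of kindlin-1. The automated annotation labels the whole open reading frame as FERMT2 and does not mark the swapped segment. Kindlin-2 is a FERM-domain scaffolding protein that cooperates with talin in integrin activation and is needed for focal adhesion assembly. The N-terminal EBFP2 tag allows the chimera's localisation to be followed by fluorescence microscopy. According to the record, the plasmid comes from work on kindlin regulation of mechanosensitive activation and adhesion assembly of integrin β6, which suggests it serves as a domain-swap tool for testing how the F3 domain contributes to differences between the two kindlins.
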