Addgene plasmid #242820: EBFP2-K2K1
Purpose: Encodes human kindlin2 containing kindlin1 F3 domain and N-terminal EBFP2 tag
Depositing lab: Cheng-han Yu. Depositing organization: University of Hong Kong. Publication: Kindlin Regulates Mechanosensitive Activation and Adhesion Assembly of Integrin beta6. Lee WN, Li J, Chen NP, Yu CH. Adv Sci (Weinh). 2025 Jun 10:e01078. doi: 10.1002/advs.202501078. PubMed 40492509.
Backbone
  Vector backbone: EBFP2-C1
  Vector type: Mammalian Expression
Growth in bacteria
  Bacterial resistance: Kanamycin, 50 μg/mL
  Growth temperature: 37°C
  Growth strain: DH5alpha
  Copy number: High Copy
Gene/Insert
  Gene/Insert name: Kindlin2 (alt names: FERMT2; Fermitin family member 2 (FERMT2))
  Species: H. sapiens (human)
  Mutation: Kindlin2 chimera containing the F3 domain of kindlin1
  Entrez Gene: FERMT2 (a.k.a. KIND2, MIG2, PLEKHC1, UNC112, UNC112B, mig-2)
  Cloning method: Gibson Cloning
Terms and licenses: Academic/Nonprofit Terms; Industry Terms: Not Available to Industry
How to cite: EBFP2-K2K1 was a gift from Cheng-han Yu (Addgene plasmid # 242820 ; http://n2t.net/addgene:242820 ; RRID:Addgene_242820)
